Addgene plasmid #127031: pJUMP18-pheS_NOC
Purpose: Basic Part NOC- Complete ORF; PheS; counter-selection marker; mutant phenylalanine tRNA synthetase.
Depositing lab: Chris French. Depositing organization: University of Edinburgh. Publication: Joint universal modular plasmids (JUMP): a flexible vector platform for synthetic biology. Valenzuela-Ortega M, French C. Synth Biol (Oxf). 2021 Feb 2;6(1):ysab003. doi: 10.1093/synbio/ysab003. eCollection 2021. PubMed 33623824.
Backbone
  Vector backbone: pJUMP18-Uac
  Backbone manufacturer: Backbone derived from SEVA.
  Vector type: Bacterial Expression, Synthetic Biology
Growth in bacteria
  Bacterial resistance: Ampicillin, 100 μg/mL
  Growth temperature: 37°C
  Growth strain: JM109
  Copy number: High Copy
Gene/Insert
  Gene/Insert name: Part PheS_NOC
  Species: Synthetic
  Mutation: pheS A294G promiscuous mutation
  Cloning method: Restriction Enzyme; 5′ cloning site Unknown (unknown if destroyed)
Terms and licenses: Academic/Nonprofit Terms; Industry Terms: Not Available to Industry
Depositor comments: Part based on sequence from "Marionette strains" publication (PMID:30478458 ) Please visit https://www.biorxiv.org/content/10.1101/799585v1 for bioRxiv preprint.
How to cite: pJUMP18-pheS_NOC was a gift from Chris French (Addgene plasmid # 127031 ; http://n2t.net/addgene:127031 ; RRID:Addgene_127031)
