[The description below was written by a language model from this plasmid's Addgene catalogue record and pLannotate feature annotations shown in this document.]
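Description:
pJUMP18-pheS_NOC is a basic-part plasmid from the Joint Universal Modular Plasmids (JUMP) platform, a SEVA-derived vector system for modular assembly in synthetic biology. It is built on the pJUMP18-Uac backbone and is a small (about 3.6 kb) high-copy bacterial plasmid that replicates from a ColE1/pUC-type origin. It is selected with ampicillin through a TEM beta-lactamase gene driven by its own promoter and followed by the fd terminator. An incP origin of transfer is also present, so the plasmid can be mobilised by conjugation when transfer functions are supplied in trans.

The stored part is a complete open reading frame ("NOC" part) encoding the alpha subunit of E. coli phenylalanyl-tRNA synthetase, PheS, carrying the A294G substitution. This change relaxes substrate specificity so that the enzyme also charges phenylalanine analogues. Such analogues, typically chlorophenylalanine, become toxic to cells expressing the mutant, which makes the gene a counter-selection marker. The depositor notes that the sequence is based on the version used in the "Marionette strains" work.

The ORF sits between BioBrick prefix and suffix sequences, with lambda t0 and rrnB T1 terminators insulating the cloning region. No promoter is annotated directly upstream of pheS, consistent with a promoterless storage part meant to be combined with promoter, RBS and terminator parts in later assembly steps. A short lacI fragment and a CAP binding site appear near the end of the map and may be remnants of a lac-derived region in the backbone, though the record does not explain them. The 5′ cloning site is listed as unknown.
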