Features (pLannotate 1.2.2; 12 found; start..end, strand, type, name):
     39..60      +  misc_feature   BioBrick prefix: BioBrick prefix for parts that do not start with "ATG"
     83..1063    +  CDS            pheS: SYFA_ECOLI - Experimental evidence at protein level: Swiss-Prot protein existence level 1. From Escherichia coli (strain K12).
   1093..1113    +  misc_feature   BioBrick suffix: universal suffix for all parts
   1147..1241    +  terminator     lambda t0 terminator: transcription terminator from phage lambda
   1314..1405    +  promoter       AmpR promoter: bla
   1406..2263    +  CDS            bla: BLAT_ECOLX - Experimental evidence at protein level: Swiss-Prot protein existence level 1. TEM-type are the most prevalent beta-lactamases in enterobacteria; they hydrolyze the beta-lactam bond in susceptible beta-lactam antibiotics, thus conferring resistance to penicillins and cephalosporins. TEM-3 and TEM-4 are capable of hydrolyzing cefotaxime and ceftazidime. TEM-5 is capable of hydrolyzing ceftazidime. TEM-6 is capable of hydrolyzing ceftazidime and aztreonam. TEM-8/CAZ-2, TEM- 16/CAZ-7 and TEM-24/CAZ-6 are markedly active against ceftazidime. IRT- 4 shows resistance to beta-lactamase in
   2270..2309    +  terminator     fd terminator: central terminator from bacteriophage fd (Otsuka and Kunisawa, 1982)
   2456..2564    +  oriT           oriT: incP origin of transfer
   2600..3188    +  rep_origin     ori: high-copy-number ColE1/pMB1/pBR322/pUC origin of replication
   3371..3463    +  CDS            lacI (fragment): lac repressor; lacI; The lac repressor binds to the lac operator to inhibit transcription in E. coli. This inhibition can be relieved by adding lactose or isopropyl-β-D-thiogalactopyranoside (IPTG).
   3476..3497    +  protein_bind   CAP binding site: CAP binding activates transcription in the presence of cAMP. E. coli catabolite activator protein
   3531..3617    -  terminator     rrnB T1 terminator: Escherichia coli rrnB; transcription terminator T1 from the E. coli rrnB gene
>Addgene plasmid #127031 | pJUMP18-pheS_NOC | addgene full sequence | sequence record 248405 | Addgene NGS Result
TTAATTAAGGAGTTTTGCAGGTGCACCTGCTTTTCGCTGAATTCGCGGCCGCTTCTAGAGGGTCTGCGAT
GTTTGGTCTCTAATGTCACATCTCGCAGAACTGGTTGCCAGTGCGAAGGCGGCCATTAGCCAGGCGTCAG
ATGTTGCCGCGTTAGATAATGTGCGCGTCGAATATTTGGGTAAAAAAGGGCACTTAACCCTTCAGATGAC
GACCCTGCGTGAGCTGCCGCCAGAAGAGCGTCCGGCAGCTGGTGCGGTTATCAACGAAGCGAAAGAGCAG
GTTCAGCAGGCGCTGAATGCGCGTAAAGCGGAACTGGAAAGCGCTGCACTGAATGCGCGTCTGGCGGCGG
AAACGATTGATGTCTCTCTGCCAGGTCGTCGCATTGAAAACGGCGGTCTGCATCCGGTTACCCGTACCAT
CGACCGTATCGAAAGTTTCTTCGGTGAGCTTGGCTTTACCGTGGCAACCGGGCCGGAAATCGAAGATGAT
TATCATAACTTCGATGCTCTGAACATTCCTGGTCACCACCCGGCGCGCGCTGACCACGACACTTTCTGGT
TTGACACTACCCGCCTGCTGCGTACCCAGACCTCTGGCGTACAGATCCGCACCATGAAAGCCCAGCAGCC
ACCGATTCGTATCATTGCGCCTGGCCGTGTTTATCGTAACGACTACGACCAGACTCACACGCCGATGTTC
CATCAGATGGAAGGTCTGATTGTTGATACCAACATCAGCTTTACCAACCTGAAAGGCACGCTGCACGACT
TCCTGCGTAACTTCTTTGAGGAAGATTTGCAGATTCGCTTCCGTCCTTCCTACTTCCCGTTTACCGAACC
TTCTGCCGAAGTGGACGTCATGGGTAAAAACGGTAAATGGCTGGAAGTGCTGGGCTGCGGGATGGTGCAT
CCGAACGTGTTGCGTAACGTTGGCATCGACCCGGAAGTTTACTCTGGTTTCGGCTTCGGGATGGGGATGG
AGCGTCTGACTATGTTGCGTTACGGCGTCACCGACCTGCGTTCATTCTTCGAAAACGATCTGCGTTTCCT
CAAACAGTTTAAATAAGGGCTTTGAGACCTTTCATCGCGACCTACTAGTAGCGGCCGCTGCAGGGAGTTG
TCTTCGAAGACTTCGCTCTAGTCTTGGACTCCTGTTGATAGATCCAGTAATGACCTCAGAACTCCATCTG
GATTTGTTCAGAACGCTCGGTTGCCGCCGGGCGTTTTTTATTGGTGAGAATCCAGGGGTCCCCAATAATT
ACGATTTAAATTAGTAGCCCGCCTAATGAGCGGGCTTTTTTTTAATTCCCCTATTTGTTTATTTTTCTAA
ATACATTCAAATATGTATCCGCTCATGAGACAATAACCCTGATAAATGCTTCAATAATATTGAAAAAGGA
AGAGTATGAGCATTCAGCATTTTCGTGTGGCGCTGATTCCGTTTTTTGCGGCGTTTTGCCTGCCGGTGTT
TGCGCATCCGGAAACCCTGGTGAAAGTGAAAGATGCGGAAGATCAACTGGGTGCGCGCGTGGGCTATATT
GAACTGGATCTGAACAGCGGCAAAATTCTGGAATCTTTTCGTCCGGAAGAACGTTTTCCGATGATGAGCA
CCTTTAAAGTGCTGCTGTGCGGTGCGGTTCTGAGCCGTGTGGATGCGGGCCAGGAACAACTGGGCCGTCG
TATTCATTATAGCCAGAACGATCTGGTGGAATATAGCCCGGTGACCGAAAAACATCTGACCGATGGCATG
ACCGTGCGTGAACTGTGCAGCGCGGCGATTACCATGAGCGATAACACCGCGGCGAACCTGCTGCTGACGA
CCATTGGCGGTCCGAAAGAACTGACCGCGTTTCTGCATAACATGGGCGATCATGTGACCCGTCTGGATCG
TTGGGAACCGGAACTGAACGAAGCGATTCCGAACGATGAACGTGATACCACCATGCCGGCAGCAATGGCG
ACCACCCTGCGTAAACTGCTGACGGGTGAGCTGCTGACCCTGGCAAGCCGCCAGCAACTGATTGATTGGA
TGGAAGCGGATAAAGTGGCGGGTCCGCTGCTGCGTAGCGCGCTGCCGGCTGGCTGGTTTATTGCGGATAA
AAGCGGTGCGGGCGAACGTGGCAGCCGTGGCATTATTGCGGCGCTGGGCCCGGATGGTAAACCGAGCCGT
ATTGTGGTGATTTATACCACCGGCAGCCAGGCGACGATGGATGAACGTAACCGTCAGATTGCGGAAATTG
GCGCGAGCCTGATTAAACATTGGTAAACCGATACAATTAAAGGCTCCTTTTGGAGCCTTTTTTTTTGGAC
GACCCTTGTCCTTTTCCGCTGCATAACCCTGCTTCGGGGTCATTATAGCGATTTTTTCGGTATATCCATC
CTTTTTCGCACGATATACAGGATTTTGCCAAAGGGTTCGTGTAGACTTTCCTTGGTGTATCCAACGGCGT
CAGCCGGGCAGGATAGGTGAAGTAGGCCCACCCGCGAGCGGGTGTTCCTTCTTCACTGTCCCTTATTCGC
ACCTGGCGGTGCTCAACGGGAATCCTGCTCTGCGAGGCTGGCCGTAGGCCGGCCCCGTAGAAAAGATCAA
AGGATCTTCTTGAGATCCTTTTTTTCTGCGCGTAATCTGCTGCTTGCAAACAAAAAAACCACCGCTACCA
GCGGTGGTTTGTTTGCCGGATCAAGAGCTACCAACTCTTTTTCCGAAGGTAACTGGCTTCAGCAGAGCGC
AGATACCAAATACTGTTCTTCTAGTGTAGCCGTAGTTAGGCCACCACTTCAAGAACTCTGTAGCACCGCC
TACATACCTCGCTCTGCTAATCCTGTTACCAGTGGCTGCTGCCAGTGGCGATAAGTCGTGTCTTACCGGG
TTGGACTCAAGACGATAGTTACCGGATAAGGCGCAGCGGTCGGGCTGAACGGGGGGTTCGTGCACACAGC
CCAGCTTGGAGCGAACGACCTACACCGAACTGAGATACCTACAGCGTGAGCTATGAGAAAGCGCCACGCT
TCCCGAAGGGAGAAAGGCGGACAGGTATCCGGTAAGCGGCAGGGTCGGAACAGGAGAGCGCACGAGGGAG
CTTCCAGGGGGAAACGCCTGGTATCTTTATAGTCCTGTCGGGTTTCGCCACCTCTGACTTGAGCGTCGAT
TTTTGTGATGCTCGTCAGGGGGGCGGAGCCTATGGAAAAACGCCAGCAACGCGGCCTTTTTACGGTTCCT
GGCCTTTTGCTGGCCTTTTGCTCACATGTTCTTTCCTGCGTTATCCCCTGATTCTGTGGATAACCGTATT
ACCGCCTTTGAGTGAGCTGATACCGCTCGCCGCAGCCGAACGACCGAGCGCAGCGAGTCAGTGAGCGAGG
AAGCGGAAGAGCGCCCAATACGCAAACCGCCTCTCCCCGCGCGTTGGCCGATTCATTAATGCAGCTGGCA
CGACAGGTTTCCCGACTGGAAAGCGGGCAGTGAGCGCAACGCAATTAATGTGAGTTAGCTCACTCATTAG
GCAGGCGCGCCCAGCTGTCTAGGGCGGCGGATTTGTCCTACTCAGGAGAGCGTTCACCGACAAACAACAG
ATAAAACGAAAGGCCCAGTCTTTCGACTGAGCCTTTCGTTTTATTTGATGCCT
